>Addgene plasmid #121460 | pTJK505 | addgene full sequence | sequence record 238937 | Addgene NGS Result
TCTAGAACTAGTGGATCCACGCTATGAAAAAGGAAAACAAATGACTCTTATAATTTGTTTCCCTCGACTT
CTCTATTTAAATCCAAGATTTTAACTAATAAACTATTTAATAATAAAACAATTAACTCTTTATATGGAAG
CCTTGGAAATTAGCCGCCAAAATGGGATATACATTCCGTGCGAAGTGACCGCGTGGAAGGCCGGGTATCA
TCTTAAAAATCACTAGTTTCTTTTTTAGCGGAATGCAATAAAGGTGCTTTGTGCTGGTGTGGTTTACACG
GAACATCTAGTAGCTAAAACTTGGTAACTCAATGGTGATCAGAATCCATAGAAGCATTTTTATTTCTTAA
AATGGGTGCTGCTCCTTCCAAAATTGTGGATGGTCTTTTAGAAGATACAAATTGTATGTACACTTCGGAG
TGAGGAAAAGAAAGAAAGGGGAAATTAACCGATTTTACTAACACTGACACTTTGAACAGTTGATAGAGAT
GAAATTGAAAGGTTAAGGAAGAGATTCATGAAATTAGATAGAGATAGCTCAGGGTCTATTGATAAAAATG
AATTTATGAGCATTCCTGGCGTTTCGTCAAACCCTCTTGCTGGACGTATAATGGAGGTTTTCGATGCTGA
TAATAGTGGGGACGTGGATTTTCAAGAGTTCATCACAGGATTATCCATTTTCAGTGGGCGTGGGTCCAAG
GACGAAAAGTTAAGATTCGCCTTCAAAATCTACGCCATTGACAAGGACGGTTTCATATCCAATGGTGAGT
TGTTCATCGTGTTGAAGATTATGGTAGGTTCTAATCTGGACGATGAACAGCTGCAACAGATAGTAGATAG
GACGATAGTGGAAAACGATAGCGACGGCGACGGACGTTTAAGTTTCGAGGAGTTTAAGAATGCTATCGAA
ACCACAGAAGTGGCCAAGAGTCTGACATTGCAATACGATGTGTAAGACTAGGGGACACTTCATTCATTTA
TGGTATGCCAATATTTTTAAGAAAAGAAGAATAATACGCGATATTGTTTTTTAAGGAAGGAACGCACACT
CGCCCAGTTAGAGTGCTGATGATATATACATATATATATGTATATGTAACAAACAATAAGAAGCTTATCG
ATACCGTCGACCTCGAGGGGGGGCCCGGTACCAGCTTTTGTTCCCTTTAGTGAGGGTTAATTTCGAGCTT
GGCGTAATCATGGTCATAGCTGTTTCCTGTGTGAAATTGTTATCCGCTCACAATTCCACACAACATACGA
GCCGGAAGCATAAAGTGTAAAGCCTGGGGTGCCTAATGAGTGAGCTAACTCACATTAATTGCGTTGCGCT
CACTGCCCGCTTTCCAGTCGGGAAACCTGTCGTGCCAGCTGCATTAATGAATCGGCCAACGCGCGGGGAG
AGGCGGTTTGCGTATTGGGCGCTCTTCCGCTTCCTCGCTCACTGACTCGCTGCGCTCGGTCGTTCGGCTG
CGGCGAGCGGTATCAGCTCACTCAAAGGCGGTAATACGGTTATCCACAGAATCAGGGGATAACGCAGGAA
AGAACATGTGAGCAAAAGGCCAGCAAAAGGCCAGGAACCGTAAAAAGGCCGCGTTGCTGGCGTTTTTCCA
TAGGCTCCGCCCCCCTGACGAGCATCACAAAAATCGACGCTCAAGTCAGAGGTGGCGAAACCCGACAGGA
CTATAAAGATACCAGGCGTTTCCCCCTGGAAGCTCCCTCGTGCGCTCTCCTGTTCCGACCCTGCCGCTTA
CCGGATACCTGTCCGCCTTTCTCCCTTCGGGAAGCGTGGCGCTTTCTCATAGCTCACGCTGTAGGTATCT
CAGTTCGGTGTAGGTCGTTCGCTCCAAGCTGGGCTGTGTGCACGAACCCCCCGTTCAGCCCGACCGCTGC
GCCTTATCCGGTAACTATCGTCTTGAGTCCAACCCGGTAAGACACGACTTATCGCCACTGGCAGCAGCCA
CTGGTAACAGGATTAGCAGAGCGAGGTATGTAGGCGGTGCTACAGAGTTCTTGAAGTGGTGGCCTAACTA
CGGCTACACTAGAAGAACAGTATTTGGTATCTGCGCTCTGCTGAAGCCAGTTACCTTCGGAAAAAGAGTT
GGTAGCTCTTGATCCGGCAAACAAACCACCGCTGGTAGCGGTGGTTTTTTTGTTTGCAAGCAGCAGATTA
CGCGCAGAAAAAAAGGATCTCAAGAAGATCCTTTGATCTTTTCTACGGGGTCTGACGCTCAGTGGAACGA
AAACTCACGTTAAGGGATTTTGGTCATGAGATTATCAAAAAGGATCTTCACCTAGATCCTTTTAAATTAA
AAATGAAGTTTTAAATCAATCTAAAGTATATATGAGTAAACTTGGTCTGACAGTTACCAATGCTTAATCA
GTGAGGCACCTATCTCAGCGATCTGTCTATTTCGTTCATCCATAGTTGCCTGACTCCCCGTCGTGTAGAT
AACTACGATACGGGAGGGCTTACCATCTGGCCCCAGTGCTGCAATGATACCGCGAGACCCACGCTCACCG
GCTCCAGATTTATCAGCAATAAACCAGCCAGCCGGAAGGGCCGAGCGCAGAAGTGGTCCTGCAACTTTAT
CCGCCTCCATCCAGTCTATTAATTGTTGCCGGGAAGCTAGAGTAAGTAGTTCGCCAGTTAATAGTTTGCG
CAACGTTGTTGCCATTGCTACAGGCATCGTGGTGTCACGCTCGTCGTTTGGTATGGCTTCATTCAGCTCC
GGTTCCCAACGATCAAGGCGAGTTACATGATCCCCCATGTTGTGCAAAAAAGCGGTTAGCTCCTTCGGTC
CTCCGATCGTTGTCAGAAGTAAGTTGGCCGCAGTGTTATCACTCATGGTTATGGCAGCACTGCATAATTC
TCTTACTGTCATGCCATCCGTAAGATGCTTTTCTGTGACTGGTGAGTACTCAACCAAGTCATTCTGAGAA
TAGTGTATGCGGCGACCGAGTTGCTCTTGCCCGGCGTCAATACGGGATAATACCGCGCCACATAGCAGAA
CTTTAAAAGTGCTCATCATTGGAAAACGTTCTTCGGGGCGAAAACTCTCAAGGATCTTACCGCTGTTGAG
ATCCAGTTCGATGTAACCCACTCGTGCACCCAACTGATCTTCAGCATCTTTTACTTTCACCAGCGTTTCT
GGGTGAGCAAAAACAGGAAGGCAAAATGCCGCAAAAAAGGGAATAAGGGCGACACGGAAATGTTGAATAC
TCATACTCTTCCTTTTTCAATATTATTGAAGCATTTATCAGGGTTATTGTCTCATGAGCGGATACATATT
TGAATGTATTTAGAAAAATAAACAAATAGGGGTTCCGCGCACATTTCCCCGAAAAGTGCCACCTGACGGA
TCGCTTGCCTGTAACTTACACGCGCCTCGTATCTTTTAATGATGGAATAATTTGGGAATTTACTCTGTGT
TTATTTATTTTTATGTTTTGTATTTGGATTTTAGAAAGTAAATAAAGAAGGTAGAAGAGTTACGGAATGA
AGAAAAAAAAATAAACAAAGGTTTAAAAAATTTCAACAAAAAGCGTACTTTACATATATATTTATTAGAC
AAGAAAAGCAGATTAAATAGATATACATTCGATTAACGATAAGTAAAATGTAAAATCACAGGATTTTCGT
GTGTGGTCTTCTACACAGACAAGATGAAACAATTCGGCATTAATACCTGAGAGCAGGAAGAGCAAGATAA
AAGGTAGTATTTGTTGGCGATCCCCCTAGAGTCTTTTACATCTTCGGAAAACAAAAACTATTTTTTCTTT
AATTTCTTTTTTTACTTTCTATTTTTAATTTATATATTTATATTAAAAAATTTAAATTATAATTATTTTT
ATAGCACGTGATGAAAAGGACCCTAAGAAACCATTATTATCATGACATTAACCTATAAAAATAGGCGTAT
CACGAGGCCCTTTCGTCTCGCGCGTTTCGGTGATGACGGTGAAAACCTCTGACACATGCAGCTCCCGGAG
ACGGTCACAGCTTGTCTGTAAGCGGATGCCGGGAGCAGACAAGCCCGTCAGGGCGCGTCAGCGGGTGTTG
GCGGGTGTCGGGGCTGGCTTAACTATGCGGCATCAGAGCAGATTGTACTGAGAGTGCACCATAAATTCCC
GTTTTAAGAGCTTGGTGAGCGCTAGGAGTCACTGCCAGGTATCGTTTGAACACGGCATTAGTCAGGGAAG
TCATAACACAGTCCTTTCCCGCAATTTTCTTTTTCTATTACTCTTGGCCTCCTCTAGTACACTCTATATT
TTTTTATGCCTCGGTAATGATTTTCATTTTTTTTTTTCCACCTAGCGGATGACTCTTTTTTTTTCTTAGC
GATTGGCATTATCACATAATGAATTATACATTATATAAAGTAATGTGATTTCTTCGAAGAATATACTAAA
AAATGAGCAGGCAAGATAAACGAAGGCAAAGATGACAGAGCAGAAAGCCCTAGTAAAGCGTATTACAAAT
GAAACCAAGATTCAGATTGCGATCTCTTTAAAGGGTGGTCCCCTAGCGATAGAGCACTCGATCTTCCCAG
AAAAAGAGGCAGAAGCAGTAGCAGAACAGGCCACACAATCGCAAGTGATTAACGTCCACACAGGTATAGG
GTTTCTGGACCATATGATACATGCTCTGGCCAAGCATTCCGGCTGGTCGCTAATCGTTGAGTGCATTGGT
GACTTACACATAGACGACCATCACACCACTGAAGACTGCGGGATTGCTCTCGGTCAAGCTTTTAAAGAGG
CCCTAGGGGCCGTGCGTGGAGTAAAAAGGTTTGGATCAGGATTTGCGCCTTTGGATGAGGCACTTTCCAG
AGCGGTGGTAGATCTTTCGAACAGGCCGTACGCAGTTGTCGAACTTGGTTTGCAAAGGGAGAAAGTAGGA
GATCTCTCTTGCGAGATGATCCCGCATTTTCTTGAAAGCTTTGCAGAGGCTAGCAGAATTACCCTCCACG
TTGATTGTCTGCGAGGCAAGAATGATCATCACCGTAGTGAGAGTGCGTTCAAGGCTCTTGCGGTTGCCAT
AAGAGAAGCCACCTCGCCCAATGGTACCAACGATGTTCCCTCCACCAAAGGTGTTCTTATGTAGTGACAC
CGATTATTTAAAGCTGCAGCATACGATATATATACATGTGTATATATGTATACCTATGAATGTCAGTAAG
TATGTATACGAACAGTATGATACTGAAGATGACAAGGTAATGCATCATTCTATACGTGTCATTCTGAACG
AGGCGCGCTTTCCTTTTTTCTTTTTGCTTTTTCTTTTTTTTTCTCTTGAACTCGACGGATCTATGCGGTG
TGAAATACCGCACAGATGCGTAAGGAGAAAATACCGCATCAGGAAATTGTAAGCGTTAATATTTTGTTAA
AATTCGCGTTAAATTTTTGTTAAATCAGCTCATTTTTTAACCAATAGGCCGAAATCGGCAAAATCCCTTA
TAAATCAAAAGAATAGACCGAGATAGGGT
[37 nt withheld, positions 5490-5526]
AAAGAACGTGGACTCCAACGTCAAAGG
[49 nt withheld, positions 5554-5602]
T
[91 nt withheld, positions 5604-5694]
G
[124 nt withheld, positions 5696-5819]
CCATTCGCCATTCAGGCTGCGCAACTGTTGGGAAGGGCGATCGGTGCGGGCCTCTTCGCTATTACGCCAG
CTGGCGAAAGGGGGATGTGCTGCAAGGCGATTAAGTTGGGTAACGCCAGGGTTTTCCCAGTCACGACGTT
GTAAAACGACGGCCAGTGAATTGTAATACGACTCACTATAGGGCGAATTGGAGCTCCACCGCGGTGGCGG
CCGC
Features (pLannotate 1.2.2; 21 found; start..end, strand, type, name):
    482..952     +  CDS            CNB1 (fragment): CANB_YEAST - Also known as YCN2, YCNB. Experimental evidence at protein level: Swiss-Prot protein existence level 1. Regulatory subunit of calcineurin, a calcium-dependent, calmodulin stimulated protein phosphatase. Confers calcium sensitivity. From Saccharomyces cerevisiae (strain ATCC 204508 / S288c) (Baker's yeast).
   1111..1152    +  misc_feature   MCS (fragment): pBluescript multiple cloning site
   1164..1182    -  promoter       T3 promoter: promoter for bacteriophage T3 RNA polymerase
   1227..1243    -  protein_bind   lac operator: The lac repressor binds to the lac operator to inhibit transcription in E. coli. This inhibition can be relieved by adding lactose or isopropyl-β-D-thiogalactopyranoside (IPTG). lac repressor encoded by lacI
   1251..1281    -  promoter       lac promoter: promoter for the E. coli lac operon
   1296..1317    -  protein_bind   CAP binding site: CAP binding activates transcription in the presence of cAMP. E. coli catabolite activator protein
   1330..1422    -  CDS            lacI (fragment): lac repressor; lacI; The lac repressor binds to the lac operator to inhibit transcription in E. coli. This inhibition can be relieved by adding lactose or isopropyl-β-D-thiogalactopyranoside (IPTG).
   1605..2193    -  rep_origin     ori: high-copy-number ColE1/pMB1/pBR322/pUC origin of replication
   2364..3224    -  CDS            AmpR: β-lactamase; bla; confers resistance to ampicillin, carbenicillin, and related antibiotics
   3225..3329    -  promoter       AmpR promoter: bla
   3359..3862    -  misc_feature   CEN/ARS: S. cerevisiae CEN6 centromere fused to an autonomously replicating sequence
   3937..3972    +  CDS            rop (fragment): Rop protein, which maintains plasmids at low copy number; rop
   4074..4123    +  misc_feature   bom (fragment): basis of mobility region from pBR322
   4124..4204    -  CDS            MRM1 (fragment): MRM1_YEAST - Also known as PET56 From Saccharomyces cerevisiae (strain ATCC 204508 / S288c) (Baker's yeast).
   4254..4441    +  promoter       HIS3 promoter: S. cerevisiae HIS3
   4442..5104    +  CDS            HIS3: imidazoleglycerol-phosphate dehydratase, required for histidine biosynthesis; S. cerevisiae HIS3; yeast auxotrophic marker
   5312..5363    +  misc_feature   bom (fragment): basis of mobility region from pBR322
   5391..5819    -  rep_origin     f1 ori (sequence partly withheld): f1 bacteriophage origin of replication; arrow indicates direction of (+) strand synthesis
   5823..5980    -  CDS            lacZα (fragment): LacZα fragment of β-galactosidase; lacZ fragment
   5983..6001    +  promoter       T7 promoter: promoter for bacteriophage T7 RNA polymerase
   6010..18      +  misc_feature   MCS (fragment) (across the origin): pBluescript multiple cloning site
