[The description below was written by a language model from this plasmid's Addgene catalogue record and pLannotate feature annotations shown in this document.]
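Description:
pTJK505 is a low-copy yeast centromeric shuttle plasmid built on the pRS313 backbone and carrying a mutant allele of the Saccharomyces cerevisiae CNB1 gene, which encodes calcineurin B, the calcium-binding regulatory subunit of the calmodulin-stimulated phosphatase calcineurin. In yeast it is maintained by a CEN6/ARS element, which keeps it at roughly one copy per cell and ensures stable segregation, and it is selected through the HIS3 auxotrophic marker expressed from its own promoter. In E. coli it replicates from a high-copy ColE1/pUC-type origin with ampicillin resistance (AmpR). The backbone also retains an f1 origin and the pBluescript-derived lacZα and multiple cloning site region flanked by T7 and T3 promoters, which serve here as sequencing primer sites.

The CNB1 insert was cloned between XhoI and BamHI sites and is driven by its endogenous genomic promoter region, so expression should approximate native levels rather than overexpression. The recorded mutation changes aspartic acid 103 to alanine, a substitution in one of the protein's EF-hand calcium-binding motifs. The record is inconsistent about which one: the purpose field calls the allele mutEF3, whereas the insert name reads mutEF2, and the fields given do not resolve this. The feature table annotates the CNB1 coding sequence only as a fragment, so it does not show the full coding region or the promoter as separate features. According to the associated publication title, the plasmid belongs to a study of how the individual calcium-binding domains of the regulatory subunit contribute to calcineurin signalling in budding yeast. The record does not specify the host strains used.
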