Addgene plasmid #121460: pTJK505
Purpose: CEN HIS3 CNB1mutEF3
Depositing lab: Tami Kingsbury. Depositing organization: University of Maryland, Baltimore. Publication: Calcineurin Regulatory Subunit Calcium-Binding Domains Differentially Contribute to Calcineurin Signaling in Saccharomyces cerevisiae. Connolly S, Quasi-Woode D, Waldron L, Eberly C, Waters K, Muller EM, Kingsbury TJ. Genetics. 2018 Jul;209(3):801-813. doi: 10.1534/genetics.118.300911. Epub 2018 May 7. PubMed 29735720.
Backbone
  Vector backbone: pRS313
  Backbone size w/o insert (bp): 4967
  Vector type: Yeast CEN plasmid
  Selectable markers: HIS3
Growth in bacteria
  Bacterial resistance: Ampicillin, 100 μg/mL
  Growth temperature: 37°C
  Growth strain: DH5alpha
  Copy number: Unknown
Gene/Insert
  Gene/Insert name: CNB1mutEF2 (alt name: Calcineurin B)
  Species: S. cerevisiae (budding yeast)
  Mutation: Changed aspartic acid 103 to alanine
  GenBank ID: NM_001179756
  Entrez Gene: CNB1 (a.k.a. YKL190W, CRV1, YCN2)
  Promoter: Endogenous genomic promoter region
  Cloning method: Restriction Enzyme; 5′ cloning site XhoI (not destroyed); 3′ cloning site BamHI (not destroyed)
  Sequencing primers: 5′ T3 promoter primer; 3′ T7 promoter primer
Terms and licenses: Academic/Nonprofit Terms; Industry Terms: Not Available to Industry
How to cite: pTJK505 was a gift from Tami Kingsbury (Addgene plasmid # 121460 ; http://n2t.net/addgene:121460 ; RRID:Addgene_121460)
